Addgene plasmid #40818: pCMV5-rat ERK2-S151D
Depositing lab: Natalie Ahn. Depositing organization: University of Colorado, Boulder. Publication: Constitutive activation of extracellular signal-regulated kinase 2 by synergistic point mutations. Emrick MA, Hoofnagle AN, Miller AS, Ten Eyck LF, Ahn NG. J Biol Chem. 2001 Dec 7;276(49):46469-79. Epub 2001 Oct 8. 10.1074/jbc.M107708200 PubMed 11591711.
Backbone
  Vector backbone: pCMV5
  Backbone manufacturer: David Russell, UTSW
  Backbone size w/o insert (bp): 4700
  Total vector size (bp): 6200
  Vector type: Mammalian Expression
Growth in bacteria
  Bacterial resistance: Ampicillin, 100 μg/mL
  Growth temperature: 37°C
  Growth strain: XL1 Blue
  Copy number: Unknown
Gene/Insert
  Gene/Insert name: MAPK1 (alt names: ERK2; p42)
  Species: R. norvegicus (rat)
  Insert size (bp): 1500
  Mutation: S151D
  GenBank ID: NM_053842
  Entrez Gene: Mapk1 (a.k.a. ERK-2, ERT1, Erk2, p42-MAPK)
  Promoter: CMV
  Tag / fusion protein: His6 (N terminal on backbone)
  Cloning method: Unknown
  Sequencing primers: 5′ CMV
Resource information
  A portion of this plasmid was derived from a plasmid made by: Melanie Cobb, UTSW
Terms and licenses: Academic/Nonprofit Terms; Industry Terms: Not Available to Industry
How to cite: pCMV5-rat ERK2-S151D was a gift from Natalie Ahn (Addgene plasmid # 40818 ; http://n2t.net/addgene:40818 ; RRID:Addgene_40818)
