[The description below was written by a language model from this plasmid's Addgene catalogue record.]
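Description:
pCMV5-rat ERK2-S151D is a mammalian expression plasmid built on the pCMV5 backbone (about 4.7 kb) and totalling roughly 6.2 kb with its insert. It is propagated in E. coli under ampicillin selection. The record gives no copy number, does not describe the replication origin, and includes no feature table. Details such as the polyadenylation signal or other backbone elements therefore cannot be confirmed from the information provided, and the cloning method is also listed as unknown.

The payload is an approximately 1.5 kb insert encoding rat (R. norvegicus) MAPK1, also known as ERK2 or p42 MAPK. It is placed under the CMV promoter, a strong constitutive viral promoter widely used for high-level transient expression in cultured mammalian cells. The protein is produced with an N-terminal His6 tag, recorded as supplied by the backbone, which can be used for immunodetection or metal-affinity capture. The coding sequence carries a single point mutation, S151D, replacing serine 151 with aspartate.

The associated publication concerns constitutive activation of ERK2 by synergistic point mutations. The construct is therefore most plausibly one of a series of ERK2 variants for testing how individual or combined substitutions affect kinase activity. The record does not itself state how much this single substitution raises activity. Typical use would be transfection into mammalian cells to compare the mutant's activity and downstream MAP kinase signalling with wild-type ERK2 or other mutants. Part of the plasmid is noted as deriving from a construct made in another laboratory.
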