>Addgene plasmid #40818 | pCMV5-rat ERK2-S151D | addgene partial sequence | sequence record 54578 | CMV-F 5'-CGCAAATGGGCGGTAGGCGTG-3'
ACCGTCAGAATTCTAAGGAGGTTTAACCATGGCACATCACCATCACCATCACGCCATGGCGGCGGCGGCG
GCGGGCCCGGAGATGGTCCGCGGGCAGGTGTTCGACGTGGGGCCGCGCTACACTAATCTCTCGTACATCG
GAGAAGGCGCCTACGGCATGGTTTGTTCTGCTTATGATAATCTCAACAAAGTTCGAGTTGCTATCAAGAA
AATCAGTCCTTTTGAGCACCAGACCTACTGTCAGAGAACCCTGAGAGAGATAAAAATCCTACTGCGCTTC
AGACATGAGAACATCATCGGCATCAATGACATCATCCGGGCACCAACCATTGAGCAGATGAAAGATGTAT
ATATAGTACAGGACCTCATGGAGACAGATCTTTACAAGCTCTTGAAGACACAGCACCTCAGCAATGATCA
TATCTGCTATTTTCTTTATCAGATCCTGAGAGGATTAAAGTATATACATTCAGCTAATGTTCTGCACCGT
GACCTTAAGCCTGACAACCTCCTGCTGAACACCACTTGTGATCTCAAGATCTGTGACTTTGGCCTTGCCC
GTGTTGCAGATCCAGACCATGATCATACAGGGTTCTTGACAGAGTATGTAGCCACGCGTTGGTACAGAGC
TCCAGAAATTATGTTGAATTCCAAGGGTTATACCAAGTCCATTGATATTTGGTCTGTGGGCTGCATCCTG
GCAGAGATGCTATCCAACAGGCCTATCTTCCCAGGAAAGCATTACCTTGACCAGCTGAATCACATCCTGG
GTATTCTTGGATCTCCATCACAGGAAGATCTGA
